Addgene plasmid #69528: CMJ205
Purpose: pTET pduP1-18-mCherry-ssrA
Depositing lab: Danielle Tullman-Ercek. Depositing organization: University of California, Berkeley. Publication: Localization of Proteins to the 1,2-Propanediol Utilization Microcompartment by Non-native Signal Sequences Is Mediated by a Common Hydrophobic Motif. Jakobson CM, Kim EY, Slininger MF, Chien A, Tullman-Ercek D. J Biol Chem. 2015 Aug 17. pii: jbc.M115.651919. 10.1074/jbc.M115.651919 PubMed 26283792.
Backbone
  Vector backbone: pTET
Growth in bacteria
  Bacterial resistance: Kanamycin, 50 μg/mL
  Growth temperature: 37°C
  Growth strain: DH10B
  Copy number: Unknown
Gene/Insert
  Gene/Insert name: mCherry
Terms and licenses: Academic/Nonprofit Terms; Industry Terms: Not Available to Industry
How to cite: CMJ205 was a gift from Danielle Tullman-Ercek (Addgene plasmid # 69528 ; http://n2t.net/addgene:69528 ; RRID:Addgene_69528)
