[The description below was written by a language model from this plasmid's Addgene catalogue record and pLannotate feature annotations shown in this document.]
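Description:
CMJ205 is a 4,972 bp bacterial expression plasmid built on a pTET backbone and designed for tetracycline-inducible production of a microcompartment-targeted fluorescent reporter. It replicates from the pSC101 origin together with its required Rep101 (RepA) protein, an arrangement generally associated with low copy number, although the catalogue entry lists copy number as unknown. Selection is by kanamycin, conferred by the neo/nptII gene, which is followed by a lambda t0 terminator. A short Tn5 transposase fragment annotated next to the resistance gene is most likely a remnant of the marker's Tn5 origin rather than a functional element.

The expression cassette consists of a divergently oriented Tn10 tetR gene and the overlapping tetR/tetA promoter region. TetR represses transcription at the tet operator until tetracycline or an analogue is added. According to the stated purpose, the promoter drives a fusion of the first 18 residues of PduP to mCherry, with a C-terminal ssrA degradation tag. The feature table annotates mCherry and an LVA-variant ssrA tag fragment but not the PduP leader itself, which presumably lies in the unannotated stretch between the promoter and the mCherry coding sequence. The rrnB T1 and T7Te terminators close the transcription unit.

The associated publication concerns signal sequences that localize proteins to the 1,2-propanediol utilization (Pdu) microcompartment, so the PduP N-terminal peptide here serves as an encapsulation signal for the reporter. The ssrA tag directs the protein to ClpXP/ClpAP proteolysis, which plausibly clears unencapsulated cytosolic mCherry so that remaining fluorescence reflects protected, compartment-localized protein, though the record does not spell out this rationale.
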