Features (pLannotate 1.2.2; 11 found; start..end, strand, type, name):
      7..630     -  CDS            TetR: tetracycline repressor TetR; tetR from transposon Tn10; TetR binds to the tetracycline operator tetO to inhibit transcription. This inhibition can be relieved by adding tetracycline or doxycycline.
    649..704     +  promoter       tetR/tetA promoters: tetR; overlapping promoters for bacterial tetR and tetA
    782..1489    +  CDS            mCherry: mCherry is a basic (constitutively fluorescent) red fluorescent protein published in 2004, derived from Discosoma sp.. It is reported to be a very rapidly-maturing monomer with low acid sensitivity.
   1499..1528    +  CDS            ssrA tag (LVA) (fragment): C-terminal peptide that mediates degradation in bacteria through the ClpXP and ClpAP proteases (McGinness et al., 2006) mutant LVA variant that confers accelerated degradation under some conditions (Andersen et al., 1998)
   1560..1631    +  terminator     rrnB T1 terminator: transcription terminator T1 from the E. coli rrnB gene
   1647..1674    +  terminator     T7Te terminator: phage T7 early transcription terminator
   2205..3155    -  CDS            Rep101: RepA protein needed for replication with the pSC101 origin; rep101
   3203..3425    -  rep_origin     pSC101 ori: low-copy replication origin that requires the Rep101 protein
   3917..4011    -  terminator     lambda t0 terminator: transcription terminator from phage lambda
   4045..4836    -  CDS            neo: KKA2_KLEPN - Also known as kan, nptII. Experimental evidence at protein level: Swiss-Prot protein existence level 1. Resistance to kanamycin, neomycin, paromomycin, ribostamycin, butirosin and gentamicin B. From Klebsiella pneumoniae.
   4868..4972    -  CDS            tnpA (fragment): TN5P_ECOLX - Also known as tnp. Experimental evidence at protein level: Swiss-Prot protein existence level 1. Mediates transposition of transposon Tn5 by a 'cut and paste' mechanism. First, the monomeric transposase binds the 19 bp inverted DNA repeats flanking the transposon. Then, dimerization of the DNA- bound transposase creates a synaptic DNA complex. After nicking of the first DNA strand, excision of the transposon proceeds through a series of intermediates. The transposase then mediates the insertion of the transposon at a new site by strand transfer. The activity of the wild- type tran
>Addgene plasmid #69528 | CMJ205 | depositor full sequence | sequence record 127776 | CMJ205 sequence 4972 bps
GACGTCTTAAGACCCACTTTCACATTTAAGTTGTTTTTCTAATCCGCATATGATCAATTCAAGGCCGAAT
AAGAAGGCTGGCTCTGCACCTTGGTGATCAAATAATTCGATAGCTTGTCGTAATAATGGCGGCATACTAT
CAGTAGTAGGTGTTTCCCTTTCTTCTTTAGCGACTTGATGCTCTTGATCTTCCAATACGCAACCTAAAGT
AAAATGCCCCACAGCGCTGAGTGCATATAATGCATTCTCTAGTGAAAAACCTTGTTGGCATAAAAAGGCT
AATTGATTTTCGAGAGTTTCATACTGTTTTTCTGTAGGCCGTGTACCTAAATGTACTTTTGCTCCATCGC
GATGACTTAGTAAAGCACATCTAAAACTTTTAGCGTTATTACGTAAAAAATCTTGCCAGCTTTCCCCTTC
TAAAGGGCAAAAGTGAGTATGGTGCCTATCTAACATCTCAATGGCTAAGGCGTCGAGCAAAGCCCGCTTA
TTTTTTACATGCCAATACAATGTAGGCTGCTCTACACCTAGCTTCTGGGCGAGTTTACGGGTTGTTAAAC
CTTCGATTCCGACCTCATTAAGCAGCTCTAATGCGCTGTTAATCACTTTACTTTTATCTAATCTAGACAT
CATTAATTCCTAATTTTTGTTGACACTCTATCGTTGATAGAGTTATTTTACCACTCCCTATCAGTGATAG
AGAAAAGAATTCTTAAAGAGGAGAAAGGTCATGAATACTTCTGAACTCGAAACCCTGATTCGCACCATTC
TTAGCGAGCAATTAGTGAGCAAGGGCGAGGAGGATAACATGGCCATCATCAAGGAGTTCATGCGCTTCAA
GGTGCACATGGAGGGCTCCGTGAACGGCCACGAGTTCGAGATCGAGGGCGAGGGCGAGGGCCGCCCCTAC
GAGGGCACCCAGACCGCCAAGCTGAAGGTGACCAAGGGTGGCCCCCTGCCCTTCGCCTGGGACATCCTGT
CCCCTCAGTTCATGTACGGCTCCAAGGCCTACGTGAAGCACCCCGCCGACATCCCCGACTACTTGAAGCT
GTCCTTCCCCGAGGGCTTCAAGTGGGAGCGCGTGATGAACTTCGAGGACGGCGGCGTGGTGACCGTGACC
CAGGACTCCTCCCTCCAGGACGGCGAGTTCATCTACAAGGTGAAGCTGCGCGGCACCAACTTCCCCTCCG
ACGGCCCCGTAATGCAGAAGAAGACCATGGGCTGGGAGGCCTCCTCCGAGCGGATGTACCCCGAGGACGG
CGCCCTGAAGGGCGAGATCAAGCAGAGGCTGAAGCTGAAGGACGGCGGCCACTACGACGCTGAGGTCAAG
ACCACCTACAAGGCCAAGAAGCCCGTGCAGCTGCCCGGCGCCTACAACGTCAACATCAAGTTGGACATCA
CCTCCCACAACGAGGACTACACCATCGTGGAACAGTACGAACGCGCCGAGGGCCGCCACTCCACCGGCGG
CATGGACGAGCTGTACAAGGTCGACGCAGCAAACGACGAAAACTACGCTTTAGCAGCTTAAAAGCTTTCG
AGTAAGGATCTCCAGGCATCAAATAAAACGAAAGGCTCAGTCGAAAGACTGGGCCTTTCGTTTTATCTGT
TGTTTGTCGGTGAACGCTCTCTACTAGAGTCACACTGGCTCACCTTCGGGTGGGCCTTTCTGCGTTTATA
CCTAGGGTACGGGTTTTGCTGCCCGCAAACGGGCTGTTCTGGTGTTGCTAGTTTGTTATCAGAATCGCAG
ATCCGGCTTCAGCCGGTTTGCCGGCTGAAAGCGCTATTTCTTCCAGAATTGCCATGATTTTTTCCCCACG
GGAGGCGTCACTGGCTCCCGTGTTGTCGGCAGCTTTGATTCGATAAGCAGCATCGCCTGTTTCAGGCTGT
CTATGTGTGACTGTTGAGCTGTAACAAGTTGTCTCAGGTGTTCAATTTCATGTTCTAGTTGCTTTGTTTT
ACTGGTTTCACCTGTTCTATTAGGTGTTACATGCTGTTCATCTGTTACATTGTCGATCTGTTCATGGTGA
ACAGCTTTGAATGCACCAAAAACTCGTAAAAGCTCTGATGTATCTATCTTTTTTACACCGTTTTCATCTG
TGCATATGGACAGTTTTCCCTTTGATATGTAACGGTGAACAGTTGTTCTACTTTTGTTTGTTAGTCTTGA
TGCTTCACTGATAGATACAAGAGCCATAAGAACCTCAGATCCTTCCGTATTTAGCCAGTATGTTCTCTAG
TGTGGTTCGTTGTTTTTGCGTGAGCCATGAGAACGAACCATTGAGATCATACTTACTTTGCATGTCACTC
AAAAATTTTGCCTCAAAACTGGTGAGCTGAATTTTTGCAGTTAAAGCATCGTGTAGTGTTTTTCTTAGTC
CGTTATGTAGGTAGGAATCTGATGTAATGGTTGTTGGTATTTTGTCACCATTCATTTTTATCTGGTTGTT
CTCAAGTTCGGTTACGAGATCCATTTGTCTATCTAGTTCAACTTGGAAAATCAACGTATCAGTCGGGCGG
CCTCGCTTATCAACCACCAATTTCATATTGCTGTAAGTGTTTAAATCTTTACTTATTGGTTTCAAAACCC
ATTGGTTAAGCCTTTTAAACTCATGGTAGTTATTTTCAAGCATTAACATGAACTTAAATTCATCAAGGCT
AATCTCTATATTTGCCTTGTGAGTTTTCTTTTGTGTTAGTTCTTTTAATAACCACTCATAAATCCTCATA
GAGTATTTGTTTTCAAAAGACTTAACATGTTCCAGATTATATTTTATGAATTTTTTTAACTGGAAAAGAT
AAGGCAATATCTCTTCACTAAAAACTAATTCTAATTTTTCGCTTGAGAACTTGGCATAGTTTGTCCACTG
GAAAATCTCAAAGCCTTTAACCAAAGGATTCCTGATTTCCACAGTTCTCGTCATCAGCTCTCTGGTTGCT
TTAGCTAATACACCATAAGCATTTTCCCTACTGATGTTCATCATCTGAGCGTATTGGTTATAAGTGAACG
ATACCGTCCGTTCTTTCCTTGTAGGGTTTTCAATCGTGGGGTTGAGTAGTGCCACACAGCATAAAATTAG
CTTGGTTTCATGCTCCGTTAAGTCATAGCGACTAATCGCTAGTTCATTTGCTTTGAAAACAACTAATTCA
GACATACATCTCAATTGGTCTAGGTGATTTTAATCACTATACCAATTGAGATGGGCTAGTCAATGATAAT
TACTAGTCCTTTTCCCGGGTGATCTGGGTATCTGTAAATTCTGCTAGACCTTTGCTGGAAAACTTGTAAA
TTCTGCTAGACCCTCTGTAAATTCCGCTAGACCTTTGTGTGTTTTTTTTGTTTATATTCAAGTGGTTATA
ATTTATAGAATAAAGAAAGAATAAAAAAAGATAAAAAGAATAGATCCCAGCCCTGTGTATAACTCACTAC
TTTAGTCAGTTCCGCAGTATTACAAAAGGATGTCGCAAACGCTGTTTGCTCCTCTACAAAACAGACCTTA
AAACCCTAAAGGCTTAAGTAGCACCCTCGCAAGCTCGGGCAAATCGCTGAATATTCCTTTTGTCTCCGAC
CATCAGGCACCTGAGTCGCTGTCTTTTTCGTGACATTCAGTTCGCTGCGCTCACGGCTCTGGCAGTGAAT
GGGGGTAAATGGCACTACAGGCGCCTTTTATGGATTCATGCAAGGAAACTACCCATAATACAAGAAAAGC
CCGTCACGGGCTTCTCAGGGCGTTTTATGGCGGGTCTGCTATGTGGTGCTATCTGACTTTTTGCTGTTCA
GCAGTTCCTGCCCTCTGATTTTCCAGTCTGACCACTTCGGATTATCCCGTGACAGGTCATTCAGACTGGC
TAATGCACCCAGTAAGGCAGCGGTATCATCAACAGGCTTACCCGTCTTACTGTCCCTAGTGCTTGGATTC
TCACCAATAAAAAACGCCCGGCGGCAACCGAGCGTTCTGAACAAATCCAGATGGAGTTCTGAGGTCATTA
CTGGATCTATCAACAGGAGTCCAAGCGAGCTCTCGAACCCCAGAGTCCCGCTCAGAAGAACTCGTCAAGA
AGGCGATAGAAGGCGATGCGCTGCGAATCGGGAGCGGCGATACCGTAAAGCACGAGGAAGCGGTCAGCCC
ATTCGCCGCCAAGCTCTTCAGCAATATCACGGGTAGCCAACGCTATGTCCTGATAGCGGTCCGCCACACC
CAGCCGGCCACAGTCGATGAATCCAGAAAAGCGGCCATTTTCCACCATGATATTCGGCAAGCAGGCATCG
CCATGGGTCACGACGAGATCCTCGCCGTCGGGCATGCGCGCCTTGAGCCTGGCGAACAGTTCGGCTGGCG
CGAGCCCCTGATGCTCTTCGTCCAGATCATCCTGATCGACAAGACCGGCTTCCATCCGAGTACGTGCTCG
CTCGATGCGATGTTTCGCTTGGTGGTCGAATGGGCAGGTAGCCGGATCAAGCGTATGCAGCCGCCGCATT
GCATCAGCCATGATGGATACTTTCTCGGCAGGAGCAAGGTGAGATGACAGGAGATCCTGCCCCGGCACTT
CGCCCAATAGCAGCCAGTCCCTTCCCGCTTCAGTGACAACGTCGAGCACAGCTGCGCAAGGAACGCCCGT
CGTGGCCAGCCACGATAGCCGCGCTGCCTCGTCCTGCAGTTCATTCAGGGCACCGGACAGGTCGGTCTTG
ACAAAAAGAACCGGGCGCCCCTGCGCTGACAGCCGGAACACGGCGGCATCAGAGCAGCCGATTGTCTGTT
GTGCCCAGTCATAGCCGAATAGCCTCTCCACCCAAGCGGCCGGAGAACCTGCGTGCAATCCATCTTGTTC
AATCATGCGAAACGATCCTCATCCTGTCTCTTGATCAGATCATGATCCCCTGCGCCATCAGATCCTTGGC
GGCAAGAAAGCCATCCAGTTTACTTTGCAGGGCTTCCCAACCTTACCAGAGGGCGCCCCAGCTGGCAATT
CC
