>Addgene plasmid #69528 | CMJ205 | addgene partial sequence | sequence record 125349 | Tet-R 5'-GGCGAGTTTACGGGTTGTTA-3'
ACCGCCAAGCTGAAGGTGACCAAGGGTGGCCCCCTGCCCTTCGCCTGGGACATCCTGTCCCCTCAGTTCA
TGTACGGCTCCAAGGCCTACGTGAAGCACCCCGCCGACATCCCCGACTACTTGAAGCTGTCCTTCCCCGA
GGGCTTCAAGTGGGAGCGCGTGATGAACTTCGAGGACGGCGGCGTGGTGACCGTGACCCAGGACTCCTCC
TTGCAGGACGGCGAGTTCATCTACAAGGTGAAGCTGCGCGGCACCAACTTCCCCTCCGACGGCCCCGTAA
TGCA
