>Addgene plasmid #69528 | CMJ205 | addgene partial sequence | sequence record 127774 | mCherry-F 5'-ccccgtaatgcagaagaaga-3'
GGATGTACCCCGAGGACGGCGCCCTGAAGGGCGAGATCAAGCAGAGGCTGAAGCTGAAGGACGGCGGCCA
CTACGACGCTGAGGTCAAGACCACCTACAAGGCCAAGAAGCCCGTGCAGCTGCCCGGCGCCTACAACGTC
AACATCAAGTTGGACATCACCTCCCACAACGAGGACTACACCATCGTGGAACAGTACGAACGCGCCGAGG
GCCGCCACTCCACCGGCGGCATGGACGAGCTGTACAAGGTCGACGCAGCAAACGACGAAAACTACGCTTT
AGCAGCTTAAAAGCTTTCGAGTAAGGATCTCCAGGCATCAAATAAAACGAAAGGCTCAGTCGAAAGACTG
GGCCTTTCGTTTTATCTGTTGTTTGTCGGTGAACGCTCTCTACTAGAGTCACACTGGCTCACCTTCGGGT
GGGCCTTTCTGCGTTTATACCTAGGGTACGGGTTTTGCTGCCCGCAAACGGGCTGTTCTGGTGTTGCTAG
TTTGTTATCAGAATCGCAGATCCGGCTTCAGCCGGTTTGCCGGCTGAAAGCGCTATTTCTTCCAGAATTG
CCATGATTTTTTCCCCACGGGAGGCGTCACTGGCTCCCGTGTTGTCGGCAGCTTTGATTCGATAAGCAGC
ATCGCCTGTTTCAGGCTGTC
