>Addgene plasmid #69528 | CMJ205 | addgene partial sequence | sequence record 127775 | mCherry-R 5'-TTGGTCACCTTCAGCTTGG-3'
GGCCCTCGCCCTCGCCCTCGATCTCGAACTCGTGGCCGTTCACGGAGCCCTCCATGTGCACCTTGAAGCG
CATGAACTCCTTGATGATGGCCATGTTATCCTCCTCGCCCTTGCTCACTAATTGCTCGCTAAGAATGGTG
CGAATCAGGGTTTCGAGTTCAGAAGTATTCATGACCTTTCTCCTCTTTAAGAATTCTCTTTTCTCTATCA
CTGATAGGGAGTGGTAAAATAACTCTATCAACGATAGAGTGTCAACAAAAATTAGGAATTAATGATGTCT
AGATTAGATAAAAGTAAAGTGATTAACAGCGCATTAGAGCTGCTTAATGAGGTCGGAATCGAAGGTTTAA
CAACCCGTAAACTCGCCCAGAAGCTAGGTGTAGAGCAGCCTACATTGTATTGGCATGTAAAAAATAAGCG
GGCTTTGCTCGACGCCTTAGCCATTGAGATGTTAGATAGGCACCATACTCACTTTTGCCCTTTAGAAGGG
GAAAGCTGGCAAGATTTTTTACGTAATAACGCTAAAAGTTTTAGATGTGCTTTACTAAGTCATCGCGATG
GAGCAAAAGTACATTTAGGTACACGGCCTACAGAAAAACAGTATGAAACTCTCGAAAATCAATTAGCCTT
TTTATGCCAACAAGGTTTTT
